Addgene plasmid #132500: pRFX7-donor
Purpose: CRISPR donor plasmid to create GFP fusion proteins
Depositing lab: Kevin White.
Backbone
  Vector backbone: pUC19
  Vector type: CRISPR
Growth in bacteria
  Bacterial resistance: Ampicillin and Kanamycin, 100 & 50 μg/mL
  Growth temperature: 37°C
  Growth strain: TOP10
  Copy number: High Copy
Gene/Insert
  Gene/Insert name: RFX7
  Species: H. sapiens (human)
  Mutation: none
  Tag / fusion protein: GFP (C terminal on backbone)
  Cloning method: Gibson Cloning
Terms and licenses: Academic/Nonprofit Terms; Industry Terms: Not Available to Industry
Depositor comments: Cloning source: K562
How to cite: pRFX7-donor was a gift from Kevin White (Addgene plasmid # 132500)
