[The description below was written by a language model from this plasmid's Addgene catalogue record and pLannotate feature annotations shown in this document.]
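Description:
pRFX7-donor is a CRISPR homology-directed repair donor plasmid built on the pUC19 backbone and intended for tagging the endogenous human RFX7 gene with GFP at its C terminus. It is propagated in E. coli as a high-copy plasmid through the ColE1/pUC origin. The backbone carries the bla gene (AmpR) with its own promoter, and the record lists dual ampicillin and kanamycin selection, the latter coming from the NeoR/KanR gene within the insert. Remnants of the pUC lac region (lac promoter, operator, CAP site and lacZα fragment) flank the insertion site and have no stated role in the payload.

The insert, assembled by Gibson cloning from K562-derived material, begins with an annotated fragment of about 1.2 kb of RFX7 coding sequence, which presumably serves as the upstream homology arm ending at the 3' end of the open reading frame. This is followed in the same orientation by a short match to the capTEV composite tag (probably only one element of it, such as a TEV site or His stretch), an S-Tag, and EGFP. An EMCV IRES2 then drives translation of the Tn5 aminoglycoside phosphotransferase. No mammalian promoter is annotated in the cassette, which is consistent with a design in which both the fusion protein and G418 resistance depend on transcription from the native RFX7 locus after correct integration, so that drug selection enriches for in-frame knock-ins. Roughly 1.1 kb downstream of NeoR/KanR carries no annotation. It may contain the downstream homology arm, but the record does not state this, nor does it name the guide RNA or nuclease to be used alongside the donor. Tagged lines of this kind are generally useful for localisation, affinity purification or chromatin binding studies of the endogenous transcription factor.
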