Features (pLannotate 1.2.2; 17 found; start..end, strand, type, name):
      1..21      +  misc_feature   MCS (fragment): pUC18/19 multiple cloning site
     58..74      -  protein_bind   lac operator: The lac repressor binds to the lac operator to inhibit transcription in E. coli. This inhibition can be relieved by adding lactose or isopropyl-β-D-thiogalactopyranoside (IPTG). lac repressor encoded by lacI
     82..112     -  promoter       lac promoter: promoter for the E. coli lac operon
    127..148     -  protein_bind   CAP binding site: CAP binding activates transcription in the presence of cAMP. E. coli catabolite activator protein
    161..253     -  CDS            lacI (fragment): lac repressor; lacI; The lac repressor binds to the lac operator to inhibit transcription in E. coli. This inhibition can be relieved by adding lactose or isopropyl-β-D-thiogalactopyranoside (IPTG).
    436..1024    -  rep_origin     ori: high-copy-number ColE1/pMB1/pBR322/pUC origin of replication
   1195..2055    -  CDS            AmpR: β-lactamase; bla; confers resistance to ampicillin, carbenicillin, and related antibiotics
   2056..2160    -  promoter       AmpR promoter: bla
   2255..2290    +  CDS            rop (fragment): Rop protein, which maintains plasmids at low copy number; rop
   2392..2491    +  misc_feature   bom (fragment): basis of mobility region from pBR322
   2497..2654    -  CDS            lacZα (fragment): LacZα fragment of β-galactosidase; lacZ fragment
   2672..3850    +  CDS            RFX7 (fragment): RFX7_HUMAN - Also known as RFXDC2. Experimental evidence at protein level: Swiss-Prot protein existence level 1. From Homo sapiens (Human).
   3871..3891    +  CDS            capTEV™ (fragment): composite tag for in vivo biotinylation, TEV protease cleavage, and 6xHis tagging
   3905..3949    +  CDS            S-Tag: affinity and epitope tag derived from pancreatic ribonuclease A
   4040..4759    +  CDS            EGFP: the original enhanced GFP (Yang et al., 1996) mammalian codon-optimized
   4797..5382    +  misc_feature   IRES2: internal ribosome entry site (IRES) of the encephalomyocarditis virus (EMCV)
   5464..6267    +  CDS            NeoR/KanR: aminoglycoside phosphotransferase from Tn5; aph(3')-II (or nptII); confers resistance to neomycin, kanamycin, and G418 (Geneticin®)
>Addgene plasmid #132500 | pRFX7-donor | depositor full sequence | sequence record 254458 | Full Sequence
GACCTGCAGGCATGCAAGCTTGGCGTAATCATGGTCATAGCTGTTTCCTGTGTGAAATTGTTATCCGCTC
ACAATTCCACACAACATACGAGCCGGAAGCATAAAGTGTAAAGCCTGGGGTGCCTAATGAGTGAGCTAAC
TCACATTAATTGCGTTGCGCTCACTGCCCGCTTTCCAGTCGGGAAACCTGTCGTGCCAGCTGCATTAATG
AATCGGCCAACGCGCGGGGAGAGGCGGTTTGCGTATTGGGCGCTCTTCCGCTTCCTCGCTCACTGACTCG
CTGCGCTCGGTCGTTCGGCTGCGGCGAGCGGTATCAGCTCACTCAAAGGCGGTAATACGGTTATCCACAG
AATCAGGGGATAACGCAGGAAAGAACATGTGAGCAAAAGGCCAGCAAAAGGCCAGGAACCGTAAAAAGGC
CGCGTTGCTGGCGTTTTTCCATAGGCTCCGCCCCCCTGACGAGCATCACAAAAATCGACGCTCAAGTCAG
AGGTGGCGAAACCCGACAGGACTATAAAGATACCAGGCGTTTCCCCCTGGAAGCTCCCTCGTGCGCTCTC
CTGTTCCGACCCTGCCGCTTACCGGATACCTGTCCGCCTTTCTCCCTTCGGGAAGCGTGGCGCTTTCTCA
TAGCTCACGCTGTAGGTATCTCAGTTCGGTGTAGGTCGTTCGCTCCAAGCTGGGCTGTGTGCACGAACCC
CCCGTTCAGCCCGACCGCTGCGCCTTATCCGGTAACTATCGTCTTGAGTCCAACCCGGTAAGACACGACT
TATCGCCACTGGCAGCAGCCACTGGTAACAGGATTAGCAGAGCGAGGTATGTAGGCGGTGCTACAGAGTT
CTTGAAGTGGTGGCCTAACTACGGCTACACTAGAAGGACAGTATTTGGTATCTGCGCTCTGCTGAAGCCA
GTTACCTTCGGAAAAAGAGTTGGTAGCTCTTGATCCGGCAAACAAACCACCGCTGGTAGCGGTGGTTTTT
TTGTTTGCAAGCAGCAGATTACGCGCAGAAAAAAAGGATCTCAAGAAGATCCTTTGATCTTTTCTACGGG
GTCTGACGCTCAGTGGAACGAAAACTCACGTTAAGGGATTTTGGTCATGAGATTATCAAAAAGGATCTTC
ACCTAGATCCTTTTAAATTAAAAATGAAGTTTTAAATCAATCTAAAGTATATATGAGTAAACTTGGTCTG
ACAGTTACCAATGCTTAATCAGTGAGGCACCTATCTCAGCGATCTGTCTATTTCGTTCATCCATAGTTGC
CTGACTCCCCGTCGTGTAGATAACTACGATACGGGAGGGCTTACCATCTGGCCCCAGTGCTGCAATGATA
CCGCGAGACCCACGCTCACCGGCTCCAGATTTATCAGCAATAAACCAGCCAGCCGGAAGGGCCGAGCGCA
GAAGTGGTCCTGCAACTTTATCCGCCTCCATCCAGTCTATTAATTGTTGCCGGGAAGCTAGAGTAAGTAG
TTCGCCAGTTAATAGTTTGCGCAACGTTGTTGCCATTGCTACAGGCATCGTGGTGTCACGCTCGTCGTTT
GGTATGGCTTCATTCAGCTCCGGTTCCCAACGATCAAGGCGAGTTACATGATCCCCCATGTTGTGCAAAA
AAGCGGTTAGCTCCTTCGGTCCTCCGATCGTTGTCAGAAGTAAGTTGGCCGCAGTGTTATCACTCATGGT
TATGGCAGCACTGCATAATTCTCTTACTGTCATGCCATCCGTAAGATGCTTTTCTGTGACTGGTGAGTAC
TCAACCAAGTCATTCTGAGAATAGTGTATGCGGCGACCGAGTTGCTCTTGCCCGGCGTCAATACGGGATA
ATACCGCGCCACATAGCAGAACTTTAAAAGTGCTCATCATTGGAAAACGTTCTTCGGGGCGAAAACTCTC
AAGGATCTTACCGCTGTTGAGATCCAGTTCGATGTAACCCACTCGTGCACCCAACTGATCTTCAGCATCT
TTTACTTTCACCAGCGTTTCTGGGTGAGCAAAAACAGGAAGGCAAAATGCCGCAAAAAAGGGAATAAGGG
CGACACGGAAATGTTGAATACTCATACTCTTCCTTTTTCAATATTATTGAAGCATTTATCAGGGTTATTG
TCTCATGAGCGGATACATATTTGAATGTATTTAGAAAAATAAACAAATAGGGGTTCCGCGCACATTTCCC
CGAAAAGTGCCACCTGACGTCTAAGAAACCATTATTATCATGACATTAACCTATAAAAATAGGCGTATCA
CGAGGCCCTTTCGTCTCGCGCGTTTCGGTGATGACGGTGAAAACCTCTGACACATGCAGCTCCCGGAGAC
GGTCACAGCTTGTCTGTAAGCGGATGCCGGGAGCAGACAAGCCCGTCAGGGCGCGTCAGCGGGTGTTGGC
GGGTGTCGGGGCTGGCTTAACTATGCGGCATCAGAGCAGATTGTACTGAGAGTGCACCATATGCGGTGTG
AAATACCGCACAGATGCGTAAGGAGAAAATACCGCATCAGGCGCCATTCGCCATTCAGGCTGCGCAACTG
TTGGGAAGGGCGATCGGTGCGGGCCTCTTCGCTATTACGCCAGCTGGCGAAAGGGGGATGTGCTGCAAGG
CGATTAAGTTGGGTAACGCCAGGGTTTTCCCAGTCACGACGTTGTAAAACGACGGCCAGTGAATTCGAGC
TCGGTACCCATGGGTATAGTGGGGTTGGTAATTCATCAGTTTCTGGCCATGGTATTCTCCCAAGCTATCA
GGAACTAGTGGAAGACCGTTTCAGGAAACCTCATGCTTTTGCTGTGCCTGGACAGTCTTATCAGTCTCAA
TCCAGACATCATGACACTAATTTTGGTCGTTTGACTCCTGTCTCTCCTGTGCAGCATCAAGGTGCCACTG
TAAATAACACCAACAAACAGGAGGGTTTTGCAGTCCCTGCCCCTCTTGATAATAAAGGAACTAATTCATC
TGCCAGCAGCAACTTCAGATGCCGGAGTGTGAGCCCTGCTGTTCATCGCCAACGTAATCTTAGTGGAAGC
ACCCTCTATCCAGTATCTAATATCCCACGATCTAATGTGACCCCCTTTGGAAGTCCAGTTACCCCAGAAG
TTCATGTTTTCACAAATGTTCACACAGACGCATGTGCCAACAACATAGCTCAAAGAAGCCAATCAGTTCC
ATTGACAGTCATGATGCAGACAGCCTTCCCAAACGCTCTTCAGAAGCAAGCAAACAGTAAAAAAATAACC
AATGTTTTGTTGAGTAAACTTGATTCCGACAATGATGATGCAGTGAGAGGTTTGGGAATGAACAACCTGC
CCTCTAATTATACAGCCCGGATGAATCTCACTCAGATTTTGGAACCTTCCACTGTTTTTCCTAGTGCCAA
CCCACAAAATATGATCGATTCCAGCACTTCTGTTTATGAGTTCCAAACACCATCTTACCTCACCAAAAGT
AATAGCACCGGTCAGATCAATTTTTCTCCTGGAGATAATCAAGCACAATCAGAAATTGGAGAGCAACAAT
TAGATTTCAATAGCACTGTTAAAGACCTGTTGAGTGGAGACAGCTTGCAAACCAACCAGCAGCTGGTAGG
TCAGGGAGCATCTGATCTCACTAATACTGCATCTGATTTCTCTAGCGATATCAGGTTGTCTTCTGAGCTC
TCAGGCAGCATCAATGATTTGAACACTTTAGACCCAAATCTACTGTTTGATCCAGGTCGTCAGCAGGGAC
AAGATGATGAAGCTACACTGGAAGAATTAAAGAATGACCCATTATTTCAACAAATTTGCAGTGAATCCAT
GAATTCTATGACTTCATCAGGTTTTGAATGGATAGAAAGCAAGGACCATCCTACTGTTGAAATGTTGGGT
GGGATTCCAACTACTGCAAGCGAGAATCTTTATTTTCAGGGCGCCGCCAAATTCAAAGAAACCGCTGCTG
CTAAATTCGAACGCCAGCACATGGACAGCGGAGGTGGAGGTTCGAGCGGTCCCTCGGGTTCGTCGAGCCT
GGAAGTTCTGTTCCAGGGGCCCCTGTCGTCGAGCGGTCCCTCGGGTTCGATGGTGAGCAAAGGCGAGGAG
CTGTTCACCGGGGTGGTGCCCATCCTGGTCGAGCTGGACGGCGACGTAAACGGCCACAAGTTCAGCGTGT
CCGGCGAGGGCGAGGGCGATGCCACCTACGGCAAGCTGACCCTGAAGTTCATCTGCACCACCGGCAAGCT
GCCCGTGCCCTGGCCCACCCTCGTGACCACCCTGACCTACGGCGTGCAGTGCTTCAGCCGCTACCCCGAC
CACATGAAGCAGCACGACTTCTTCAAGTCCGCCATGCCCGAAGGCTACGTCCAGGAGCGCACCATCTTCT
TCAAGGACGACGGCAACTACAAGACCCGCGCCGAGGTGAAGTTCGAGGGCGACACCCTGGTGAACCGCAT
CGAGCTGAAGGGCATCGACTTCAAGGAGGACGGCAACATCCTGGGGCACAAGCTGGAGTACAACTACAAC
AGCCACAACGTCTATATCATGGCCGACAAGCAGAAGAACGGCATCAAGGTGAACTTCAAGATCCGCCACA
ACATCGAGGACGGCAGCGTGCAGCTCGCCGACCACTACCAGCAGAACACCCCCATCGGCGACGGCCCCGT
GCTGCTGCCCGACAACCACTACCTGAGCACCCAGTCCGCCCTGAGCAAAGACCCCAACGAGAAGCGCGAT
CACATGGTCCTTAAGGAGTTCGTGACCGCCGCCGGGATCACTCTCGGCATGGACGAGCTGTACAAGTAAT
GATCTAGAGTCGAGTTAATTAAGAATTCCGCCCCCCCCCCTCTCCCTCCCCCCCCCTAACGTTACTGGCC
GAAGCCGCTTGGAATAAGGCCGGTGTGCGTTTGTCTATATGTTATTTTCCACCATATTGCCGTCTTTTGG
CAATGTGAGGGCCCGGAAACCTGGCCCTGTCTTCTTGACGAGCATTCCTAGGGGTCTTTCCCCTCTCGCC
AAAGGAATGCAGGGTCTGTTGAATGTCGTGAAGGAAGCAGTTCCTCTGGAAGCTTCTTGAAGACAAACAA
CGTCTGTAGCGACCCTTTGCAGGCAGCGGAACCCCCCACCTGGCGACAGGTGCCTCTGCGGCCAAAAGCC
ACGTGTATAAGATACACCTGCAAAGGCGGCACAACCCCAGTGCCACGTTGTGAGTTGGATAGTTGTGGAA
AGAGTCAAATGGCTCTCCTCAAGCGTATTCAACAAGGGGCTGAAGGATGCCCAGAAGGTACCCCATTGTA
TGGGATCTGATCTGGGGCCTCGGTGCACATGCTTTACATGTGTTTAGTCGAGGTTAAAAAAACGTCTAGG
CCCCCCGAACCACGGGGACGTGGTTTTCCTTTGAAAAACACGATGATAATATGGCCACAACCTGTTACAT
TGCACAAGATAAAAATATATCATCACGAACAGTAAAACTGTCTGCTTACATAAACAGTAATACAAGGGGT
GTTATGGGATCGGCCATTGAACAAGATGGATTGCACGCAGGTTCTCCGGCCGCTTGGGTGGAGAGGCTAT
TCGGCTATGACTGGGCACAACAGACAATCGGCTGCTCTGATGCCGCCGTGTTCCGGCTGTCAGCGCAGGG
GCGCCCGGTTCTTTTTGTCAAGACCGACCTGTCCGGTGCCCTGAATGAACTGCAGGACGAGGCAGCGCGG
CTATCGTGGCTGGCCACGACGGGCGTTCCTTGCGCAGCTGTGCTCGACGTTGTCACTGAAGCGGGAAGGG
ACTGGCTGCTATTGGGCGAAGTGCCGGGGCAGGATCTCCTGTCATCTCACCTTGCTCCTGCCGAGAAAGT
ATCCATCATGGCTGATGCAATGCGGCGGCTGCATACGCTTGATCCGGCTACCTGCCCATTCGACCACCAA
GCGAAACATCGCATCGAGCGAGCACGTACTCGGATGGAAGCCGGTCTTGTCGATCAGGATGATCTGGACG
AAGAGCATCAGGGGCTCGCGCCAGCCGAACTGTTCGCCAGGCTCAAGGCGCGCATGCCCGACGGCGAGGA
TCTCGTCGTGACCCATGGCGATGCCTGCTTGCCGAATATCATGGTGGAAAATGGCCGCTTTTCTGGATTC
ATCGACTGTGGCCGGCTGGGTGTGGCGGACCGCTATCAGGACATAGCGTTGGCTACCCGTGATATTGCTG
AAGAGCTTGGCGGCGAATGGGCTGACCGCTTCCTCGTGCTTTACGGTATCGCCGCTCCCGATTCGCAGCG
CATCGCCTTCTATCGCCTTCTTGACGAGTTCTTCTGAGTCATTGTGTTTTATAACATGTAGCACACTGTA
TCTAAAGACATATGTATTGTATTTGTCTTAATGGAAGTGCCTCCCGCAGCAGAAATACTATTAATTGTGA
CATTTTAAAAGCGTTTGCTGCAGAAGTGGTTTCTTCAGTAGGAAATGGTTAGACTTGCCTCAGTTCTTAA
CAAGTGTCTAAAGACAGTAGGCTGTAGAAGAACAAGTATTAGGTTTTAAATTTTATAATGTGCCCCATTT
ATTCACATTGATTGACTATCCAGCTGTTACAAGAGCAGTCGATCTTTATTTTGTGTAAGTTAGTTTCATT
TCATCAGATGATCTGCACAGAACTCAGAATAAACCATCAATTTTAGGTATAGGCTGTTTTGTTGTTGGCA
TTATCTTTTAGATATAAAATCATAGCTAGGGTGAACTGTAGACAAGAAAGTCTTCCTTGAAACAGGGATA
ATATTCAGGTTATTATAAATATTTAGGCTTGAAGCATAGAGCTACTGTAGGGTGAAAAATCTCTGTAGGA
CTTTCTGGGGCTTCAGTACCATTTACACCCACGATGAAGGGCTTAAATAGAAAATAATGGAAAATTAAAT
ATTACTTTAAGGAAAGCAAAGCTGCACTAAAATTTTTAAGGGAAAAAAAACAAGTAGCCATTTATATTTG
TGACCTTGCATTAATATTTAAATGTTGATTTTAATATGGAGCTAGCACACATAGATGCGCAGGCACGCAC
ACACAAAACAAGCAAATGTAACTCCAGGCATTTGTAATTTAATATAATAAATACAAGCATGTTAGAAAAA
TGCTTTATGTCTTATTATTTGTTAAGTTAGGGGAATGAGAAGGAAAACAAAAGCATTCTCTTAGTTTCAT
CACAATGGCTGCATGTACATATTGAGATTCTAACTGAGATTTACTTTGAAATTTTTCATTAAAATATTCC
ACAATAATCAGTTTTTTTCCTCTTCAATTGAGTGACTGACTCCCTCACTCCTCCTGAATATAGTAATGTA
GTTTGATCATAGGATCCCTTTGAAAAACAGGAAGGAGGATAACATAAAAAACAACAAAAAACATTTCACC
ACCTAAGGTCTGAAGCCACAAATCTTT
