Features (pLannotate 1.2.2; 17 found; start..end, strand, type, name):
      1..21      +  misc_feature   MCS (fragment): pUC18/19 multiple cloning site
     58..74      -  protein_bind   lac operator: The lac repressor binds to the lac operator to inhibit transcription in E. coli. This inhibition can be relieved by adding lactose or isopropyl-β-D-thiogalactopyranoside (IPTG). lac repressor encoded by lacI
     82..112     -  promoter       lac promoter: promoter for the E. coli lac operon
    127..148     -  protein_bind   CAP binding site: CAP binding activates transcription in the presence of cAMP. E. coli catabolite activator protein
    161..253     -  CDS            lacI (fragment): lac repressor; lacI; The lac repressor binds to the lac operator to inhibit transcription in E. coli. This inhibition can be relieved by adding lactose or isopropyl-β-D-thiogalactopyranoside (IPTG).
    436..1024    -  rep_origin     ori: high-copy-number ColE1/pMB1/pBR322/pUC origin of replication
   1195..2055    -  CDS            AmpR: β-lactamase; bla; confers resistance to ampicillin, carbenicillin, and related antibiotics
   2056..2160    -  promoter       AmpR promoter: bla
   2255..2290    +  CDS            rop (fragment): Rop protein, which maintains plasmids at low copy number; rop
   2392..2491    +  misc_feature   bom (fragment): basis of mobility region from pBR322
   2497..2654    -  CDS            lacZα (fragment): LacZα fragment of β-galactosidase; lacZ fragment
   2672..3850    +  CDS            RFX7 (fragment): RFX7_HUMAN - Also known as RFXDC2. Experimental evidence at protein level: Swiss-Prot protein existence level 1. From Homo sapiens (Human).
   3871..3891    +  CDS            capTEV™ (fragment): composite tag for in vivo biotinylation, TEV protease cleavage, and 6xHis tagging
   3905..3949    +  CDS            S-Tag: affinity and epitope tag derived from pancreatic ribonuclease A
   4040..4759    +  CDS            EGFP: the original enhanced GFP (Yang et al., 1996) mammalian codon-optimized
   4797..5382    +  misc_feature   IRES2: internal ribosome entry site (IRES) of the encephalomyocarditis virus (EMCV)
   5464..6267    +  CDS            NeoR/KanR: aminoglycoside phosphotransferase from Tn5; aph(3')-II (or nptII); confers resistance to neomycin, kanamycin, and G418 (Geneticin®)
>Addgene plasmid #132500 | pRFX7-donor | addgene full sequence | sequence record 275706 | Addgene NGS Result
GACCTGCAGGCATGCAAGCTTGGCGTAATCATGGTCATAGCTGTTTCCTGTGTGAAATTGTTATCCGCTC
ACAATTCCACACAACATACGAGCCGGAAGCATAAAGTGTAAAGCCTGGGGTGCCTAATGAGTGAGCTAAC
TCACATTAATTGCGTTGCGCTCACTGCCCGCTTTCCAGTCGGGAAACCTGTCGTGCCAGCTGCATTAATG
AATCGGCCAACGCGCGGGGAGAGGCGGTTTGCGTATTGGGCGCTCTTCCGCTTCCTCGCTCACTGACTCG
CTGCGCTCGGTCGTTCGGCTGCGGCGAGCGGTATCAGCTCACTCAAAGGCGGTAATACGGTTATCCACAG
AATCAGGGGATAACGCAGGAAAGAACATGTGAGCAAAAGGCCAGCAAAAGGCCAGGAACCGTAAAAAGGC
CGCGTTGCTGGCGTTTTTCCATAGGCTCCGCCCCCCTGACGAGCATCACAAAAATCGACGCTCAAGTCAG
AGGTGGCGAAACCCGACAGGACTATAAAGATACCAGGCGTTTCCCCCTGGAAGCTCCCTCGTGCGCTCTC
CTGTTCCGACCCTGCCGCTTACCGGATACCTGTCCGCCTTTCTCCCTTCGGGAAGCGTGGCGCTTTCTCA
TAGCTCACGCTGTAGGTATCTCAGTTCGGTGTAGGTCGTTCGCTCCAAGCTGGGCTGTGTGCACGAACCC
CCCGTTCAGCCCGACCGCTGCGCCTTATCCGGTAACTATCGTCTTGAGTCCAACCCGGTAAGACACGACT
TATCGCCACTGGCAGCAGCCACTGGTAACAGGATTAGCAGAGCGAGGTATGTAGGCGGTGCTACAGAGTT
CTTGAAGTGGTGGCCTAACTACGGCTACACTAGAAGAACAGTATTTGGTATCTGCGCTCTGCTGAAGCCA
GTTACCTTCGGAAAAAGAGTTGGTAGCTCTTGATCCGGCAAACAAACCACCGCTGGTAGCGGTGGTTTTT
TTGTTTGCAAGCAGCAGATTACGCGCAGAAAAAAAGGATCTCAAGAAGATCCTTTGATCTTTTCTACGGG
GTCTGACGCTCAGTGGAACGAAAACTCACGTTAAGGGATTTTGGTCATGAGATTATCAAAAAGGATCTTC
ACCTAGATCCTTTTAAATTAAAAATGAAGTTTTAAATCAATCTAAAGTATATATGAGTAAACTTGGTCTG
ACAGTTACCAATGCTTAATCAGTGAGGCACCTATCTCAGCGATCTGTCTATTTCGTTCATCCATAGTTGC
CTGACTCCCCGTCGTGTAGATAACTACGATACGGGAGGGCTTACCATCTGGCCCCAGTGCTGCAATGATA
CCGCGAGACCCACGCTCACCGGCTCCAGATTTATCAGCAATAAACCAGCCAGCCGGAAGGGCCGAGCGCA
GAAGTGGTCCTGCAACTTTATCCGCCTCCATCCAGTCTATTAATTGTTGCCGGGAAGCTAGAGTAAGTAG
TTCGCCAGTTAATAGTTTGCGCAACGTTGTTGCCATTGCTACAGGCATCGTGGTGTCACGCTCGTCGTTT
GGTATGGCTTCATTCAGCTCCGGTTCCCAACGATCAAGGCGAGTTACATGATCCCCCATGTTGTGCAAAA
AAGCGGTTAGCTCCTTCGGTCCTCCGATCGTTGTCAGAAGTAAGTTGGCCGCAGTGTTATCACTCATGGT
TATGGCAGCACTGCATAATTCTCTTACTGTCATGCCATCCGTAAGATGCTTTTCTGTGACTGGTGAGTAC
TCAACCAAGTCATTCTGAGAATAGTGTATGCGGCGACCGAGTTGCTCTTGCCCGGCGTCAATACGGGATA
ATACCGCGCCACATAGCAGAACTTTAAAAGTGCTCATCATTGGAAAACGTTCTTCGGGGCGAAAACTCTC
AAGGATCTTACCGCTGTTGAGATCCAGTTCGATGTAACCCACTCGTGCACCCAACTGATCTTCAGCATCT
TTTACTTTCACCAGCGTTTCTGGGTGAGCAAAAACAGGAAGGCAAAATGCCGCAAAAAAGGGAATAAGGG
CGACACGGAAATGTTGAATACTCATACTCTTCCTTTTTCAATATTATTGAAGCATTTATCAGGGTTATTG
TCTCATGAGCGGATACATATTTGAATGTATTTAGAAAAATAAACAAATAGGGGTTCCGCGCACATTTCCC
CGAAAAGTGCCACCTGACGTCTAAGAAACCATTATTATCATGACATTAACCTATAAAAATAGGCGTATCA
CGAGGCCCTTTCGTCTCGCGCGTTTCGGTGATGACGGTGAAAACCTCTGACACATGCAGCTCCCGGAGAC
GGTCACAGCTTGTCTGTAAGCGGATGCCGGGAGCAGACAAGCCCGTCAGGGCGCGTCAGCGGGTGTTGGC
GGGTGTCGGGGCTGGCTTAACTATGCGGCATCAGAGCAGATTGTACTGAGAGTGCACCATATGCGGTGTG
AAATACCGCACAGATGCGTAAGGAGAAAATACCGCATCAGGCGCCATTCGCCATTCAGGCTGCGCAACTG
TTGGGAAGGGCGATCGGTGCGGGCCTCTTCGCTATTACGCCAGCTGGCGAAAGGGGGATGTGCTGCAAGG
CGATTAAGTTGGGTAACGCCAGGGTTTTCCCAGTCACGACGTTGTAAAACGACGGCCAGTGAATTCGAGC
TCGGTACCCATGGGTATAGTGGGGTTGGTAATTCATCAGTTTCTGGCCATGGTATTCTCCCAAGCTATCA
GGAACTAGTGGAAGACCGTTTCAGGAAACCTCATGCTTTTGCTGTGCCTGGACAGTCTTATCAGTCTCAA
TCCAGACATCATGACACTCATTTTGGTCGTTTGACTCCTGTCTCTCCTGTGCAGCATCAAGGTGCCACTG
TAAATAACACCAACAAACAGGAGGGTTTTGCAGTCCCTGCCCCTCTTGATAATAAAGGAACTAATTCATC
TGCCAGCAGCAACTTCAGATGCCGGAGTGTGAGCCCTGCTGTTCATCGCCAACGTAATCTTAGTGGAAGC
ACCCTCTATCCAGTATCTAATATCCCACGATCTAATGTGACCCCCTTTGGAAGTCCAGTTACCCCAGAAG
TTCATGTTTTCACAAATGTTCACACAGACGCATGTGCCAACAACATAGCTCAAAGAAGCCAATCAGTTCC
ATTGACAGTCATGATGCAGACAGCCTTCCCAAACGCTCTTCAGAAGCAAGCAAACAGTAAAAAAATAACC
AATGTTTTGTTGAGTAAACTTGATTCCGACAATGATGATGCAGTGAGAGGTTTGGGAATGAACAACCTGC
CCTCTAATTATACAGCCCGGATGAATCTCACTCAGATTTTGGAACCTTCCACTGTTTTTCCTAGTGCCAA
CCCACAAAATATGATCGATTCCAGCACTTCTGTTTATGAGTTCCAAACACCATCTTACCTCACCAAAAGT
AATAGCACCGGTCAGATCAATTTTTCTCCTGGAGATAATCAAGCACAATCAGAAATTGGAGAGCAACAAT
TAGATTTCAATAGCACTGTTAAAGACCTGTTGAGTGGAGACAGCTTGCAAACCAACCAGCAGCTGGTAGG
TCAGGGAGCATCTGATCTCACTAATACTGCATCTGATTTCTCTAGCGATATCAGGTTGTCTTCTGAGCTC
TCAGGCAGCATCAATGATTTGAACACTTTAGACCCAAATCTACTGTTTGATCCAGGTCGTCAGCAGGGAC
AAGATGATGAAGCTACACTGGAAGAATTAAAGAATGACCCATTATTTCAACAAATTTGCAGTGAATCCAT
GAATTCTATGACTTCATCAGGTTTTGAATGGATAGAAAGCAAGGACCATCCTACTGTTGAAATGTTGGGT
GGGATTCCAACTACTGCAAGCGAGAATCTTTATTTTCAGGGCGCCGCCAAATTCAAAGAAACCGCTGCTG
CTAAATTCGAACGCCAGCACATGGACAGCGGAGGTGGAGGTTCGAGCGGTCCCTCGGGTTCGTCGAGCCT
GGAAGTTCTGTTCCAGGGGCCCCTGTCGTCGAGCGGTCCCTCGGGTTCGATGGTGAGCAAAGGCGAGGAG
CTGTTCACCGGGGTGGTGCCCATCCTGGTCGAGCTGGACGGCGACGTAAACGGCCACAAGTTCAGCGTGT
CCGGCGAGGGCGAGGGCGATGCCACCTACGGCAAGCTGACCCTGAAGTTCATCTGCACCACCGGCAAGCT
GCCCGTGCCCTGGCCCACCCTCGTGACCACCCTGACCTACGGCGTGCAGTGCTTCAGCCGCTACCCCGAC
CACATGAAGCAGCACGACTTCTTCAAGTCCGCCATGCCCGAAGGCTACGTCCAGGAGCGCACCATCTTCT
TCAAGGACGACGGCAACTACAAGACCCGCGCCGAGGTGAAGTTCGAGGGCGACACCCTGGTGAACCGCAT
CGAGCTGAAGGGCATCGACTTCAAGGAGGACGGCAACATCCTGGGGCACAAGCTGGAGTACAACTACAAC
AGCCACAACGTCTATATCATGGCCGACAAGCAGAAGAACGGCATCAAGGTGAACTTCAAGATCCGCCACA
ACATCGAGGACGGCAGCGTGCAGCTCGCCGACCACTACCAGCAGAACACCCCCATCGGCGACGGCCCCGT
GCTGCTGCCCGACAACCACTACCTGAGCACCCAGTCCGCCCTGAGCAAAGACCCCAACGAGAAGCGCGAT
CACATGGTCCTTAAGGAGTTCGTGACCGCCGCCGGGATCACTCTCGGCATGGACGAGCTGTACAAGTAAT
GATCTAGAGTCGAGTTAATTAAGAATTCCGCCCCCCCCCCTCTCCCTCCCCCCCCCTAACGTTACTGGCC
GAAGCCGCTTGGAATAAGGCCGGTGTGCGTTTGTCTATATGTTATTTTCCACCATATTGCCGTCTTTTGG
CAATGTGAGGGCCCGGAAACCTGGCCCTGTCTTCTTGACGAGCATTCCTAGGGGTCTTTCCCCTCTCGCC
AAAGGAATGCAGGGTCTGTTGAATGTCGTGAAGGAAGCAGTTCCTCTGGAAGCTTCTTGAAGACAAACAA
CGTCTGTAGCGACCCTTTGCAGGCAGCGGAACCCCCCACCTGGCGACAGGTGCCTCTGCGGCCAAAAGCC
ACGTGTATAAGATACACCTGCAAAGGCGGCACAACCCCAGTGCCACGTTGTGAGTTGGATAGTTGTGGAA
AGAGTCAAATGGCTCTCCTCAAGCGTATTCAACAAGGGGCTGAAGGATGCCCAGAAGGTACCCCATTGTA
TGGGATCTGATCTGGGGCCTCGGTGCACATGCTTTACATGTGTTTAGTCGAGGTTAAAAAAACGTCTAGG
CCCCCCGAACCACGGGGACGTGGTTTTCCTTTGAAAAACACGATGATAATATGGCCACAACCTGTTACAT
TGCACAAGATAAAAATATATCATCACGAACAGTAAAACTGTCTGCTTACATAAACAGTAATACAAGGGGT
GTTATGGGATCGGCCATTGAACAAGATGGATTGCACGCAGGTTCTCCGGCCGCTTGGGTGGAGAGGCTAT
TCGGCTATGACTGGGCACAACAGACAATCGGCTGCTCTGATGCCGCCGTGTTCCGGCTGTCAGCGCAGGG
GCGCCCGGTTCTTTTTGTCAAGACCGACCTGTCCGGTGCCCTGAATGAACTGCAGGACGAGGCAGCGCGG
CTATCGTGGCTGGCCACGACGGGCGTTCCTTGCGCAGCTGTGCTCGACGTTGTCACTGAAGCGGGAAGGG
ACTGGCTGCTATTGGGCGAAGTGCCGGGGCAGGATCTCCTGTCATCTCACCTTGCTCCTGCCGAGAAAGT
ATCCATCATGGCTGATGCAATGCGGCGGCTGCATACGCTTGATCCGGCTACCTGCCCATTCGACCACCAA
GCGAAACATCGCATCGAGCGAGCACGTACTCGGATGGAAGCCGGTCTTGTCGATCAGGATGATCTGGACG
AAGAGCATCAGGGGCTCGCGCCAGCCGAACTGTTCGCCAGGCTCAAGGCGCGCATGCCCGACGGCGAGGA
TCTCGTCGTGACCCATGGCGATGCCTGCTTGCCGAATATCATGGTGGAAAATGGCCGCTTTTCTGGATTC
ATCGACTGTGGCCGGCTGGGTGTGGCGGACCGCTATCAGGACATAGCGTTGGCTACCCGTGATATTGCTG
AAGAGCTTGGCGGCGAATGGGCTGACCGCTTCCTCGTGCTTTACGGTATCGCCGCTCCCGATTCGCAGCG
CATCGCCTTCTATCGCCTTCTTGACGAGTTCTTCTGAGTCATTGTGTTTTATAACATGTAGCACACTGTA
TCTAAAGACATATGTATTGTATTTGTCTTAATGGAAGTGCCTCCCGCAGCAGAAATACTATTAATTGTGA
CATTTTAAAAGCGTTTGCTGCAGAAGTGGTTTCTTCAGTAGGAAATGGTTAGACTTGCCTCAGTTCTTAA
CAAGTGTCTAAAGACAGTAGGCTGTAGAAGAACAAGTATTAGGTTTTAAATTTTATAATGTGCCCCATTT
ATTCACATTGATTGACTATCCAGCTGTTACAAGAGCAGTCGATCTTTATTTTGTGTAAGTTAGTTTCATT
TCATCAGATGATCTGCACAGAACTCAGAATAAACCATCAATTTTAGGTATAGGCTGTTTTGTTGTTGGCA
TTATCTTTTAGATATAAAATCATAGCTAGGGTGAACTGTAGACAAGAAAGTCTTCCTTGAAACAGGGATA
ATATTCAGGTTATTATAAATATTTAGGCTTGAAGCATAGAGCTACTGTAGGGTGAAAAATCTCTGTAGGA
CTTTCTGGGGCTTCAGTACCATTTACACCCACGATGAAGGGCTTAAATAGAAAATAATGGAAAATTAAAT
ATTACTTTAAGGAAAGCAAAGCTGCACTAAAATTTTTAAGGGAAAAAAAACAAGTAGCCATTTATATTTG
TGACCTTGCATTAATATTTAAATGTTGATTTTAATATGGAGCTAGCACACATAGATGCGCAGGCACGCAC
ACACAAAACAAGCAAATGTAACTCCAGGCATTTGTAATTTAATATAATAAATACAAGCATGTTAGAAAAA
TGCTTTATGTCTTATTATTTGTTAAGTTAGGGGAATGAGAAGGAAAACAAAAGCATTCTCTTAGTTTCAT
CACAATGGCTGCATGTACATATTGAGATTCTAATTGAGATTTACTTTGAAATTTTTCATTAAAATATTCC
ACAATAATCAGTTTTTTTCCTCTTCAATTGAGTGACTGACTCCCTCACTCCTCCTGAATATAGTAATGTA
GTTTGATCATAGGATCCCTTTGAAAAACAGGAAGGAGGATAACATAAAAAACAACAAAAAACATTTCACC
ACCTAAGGTCTGAAGCCACAAATCTTT
